Addgene plasmid #72915: Ac 1.8kb red opsin GFP.
Purpose: red opsin promoter from Carolina anole lizard (Anolis carolinensis) gDNA (nucleotides21,797 to 187, corresponding to chr2:88663108–88664997 in anoCar2.0) driving GFP
Depositing lab: Joseph Corbo. Depositing organization: Washington University in Saint Louis. Publication: Transcriptome profiling of developing photoreceptor subtypes reveals candidate genes involved in avian photoreceptor diversification. Enright JM, Lawrence KA, Hadzic T, Corbo JC. J Comp Neurol. 2015 Mar 1;523(4):649-68. doi: 10.1002/cne.23702. Epub 2014 Dec 1. PubMed 25349106.
Backbone
  Vector backbone: pCAGGS
  Modifications to backbone: no basal GFP Hsiau TH, Diaconu C, Myers CA, Lee J, Cepko CL, Corbo JC.2007. The cis-regulatory logic of the mammalian photore-ceptor transcriptional network. PloS One 2:e643.
Growth in bacteria
  Bacterial resistance: Ampicillin, 100 μg/mL
  Growth temperature: 37°C
  Growth strain: DH5alpha
  Copy number: Unknown
Gene/Insert
  Gene/Insert name: red opsin promoter
  Species: Anolis carolinensis
  Insert size (bp): 1884
  GenBank ID: U08131
  Cloning method: Restriction Enzyme; 5′ cloning site EcoRI (not destroyed); 3′ cloning site EcoRI (not destroyed)
  Sequencing primers: 5′ GTGGCTTGAAAGAGGACTCG; 3′ GCTATCCCTTGTGGTGTCGT
Terms and licenses: Academic/Nonprofit Terms; Industry Terms: Not Available to Industry
How to cite: Ac 1.8kb red opsin GFP. was a gift from Joseph Corbo (Addgene plasmid # 72915 ; http://n2t.net/addgene:72915 ; RRID:Addgene_72915)
