[The description below was written by a language model from this plasmid's Addgene catalogue record and pLannotate feature annotations shown in this document.]
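Description:
Ac 1.8kb red opsin GFP is a cis-regulatory reporter plasmid built on a modified pCAGGS backbone described as a "no basal GFP" vector, meaning the reporter cassette lacks its own promoter and depends on the cloned genomic fragment for expression. Consistent with this, the feature table shows no CAG enhancer/promoter elements upstream of the reporter. The plasmid (5,728 bp) is propagated in E. coli through a high-copy ColE1/pUC-type origin and selected with ampicillin via the AmpR (β-lactamase) gene and its native promoter. Backbone remnants include lac promoter/operator and lacI fragments, plus an SV40 origin with a partial SV40 promoter and an SV40 polyadenylation signal.

The insert is an approximately 1.9 kb (1,884 bp) piece of Anolis carolinensis (Carolina/green anole) genomic DNA spanning the red opsin upstream region, cloned into an EcoRI site that is retained on both sides. The fragment extends slightly past the transcription start. The annotation detects a short stretch matching the start of the anole red opsin coding sequence at its 3′ end, immediately followed by a multiple cloning site remnant and then EGFP; the record does not state whether these opsin codons are in frame with the reporter. Downstream, a β-globin exon fragment and the rabbit β-globin poly(A) signal provide transcript processing.

The construct is designed to report the activity of the lizard red (long-wavelength) opsin promoter as green fluorescence. It was deposited with a study profiling the transcriptomes of developing avian photoreceptor subtypes, which suggests use in labelling red opsin-expressing cones. The record does not specify the delivery method or the target tissue.
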