Features (pLannotate 1.2.2; 16 found; start..end, strand, type, name):
   1814..1906    +  CDS            OPSR_ANOCA (fragment): Experimental evidence at protein level: Swiss-Prot protein existence level 1. Visual pigments are the light-absorbing molecules that mediate vision. They consist of an apoprotein, opsin, covalently linked to cis-retinal. This opsin uses a vitamin A2 chromophore. From Anolis carolinensis (Green anole) (American chameleon).
   1908..1938    +  misc_feature   MCS (fragment): multiple cloning site
   1946..2665    +  CDS            EGFP: the original enhanced GFP (Yang et al., 1996) mammalian codon-optimized
   2675..2746    +  CDS            HBB (fragment): HBB_PONPY - Experimental evidence at transcript level: Swiss-Prot protein existence level 2. Involved in oxygen transport from the lung to the various peripheral tissues. From Pongo pygmaeus (Bornean orangutan).
   2817..2872    +  polyA_signal   β-globin poly(A) signal: rabbit β-globin polyadenylation signal (Gil and Proudfoot, 1987)
   3255..3271    -  protein_bind   lac operator: The lac repressor binds to the lac operator to inhibit transcription in E. coli. This inhibition can be relieved by adding lactose or isopropyl-β-D-thiogalactopyranoside (IPTG). lac repressor encoded by lacI
   3279..3309    -  promoter       lac promoter: promoter for the E. coli lac operon
   3324..3345    -  protein_bind   CAP binding site: CAP binding activates transcription in the presence of cAMP. E. coli catabolite activator protein
   3358..3397    -  CDS            lacI (fragment): lac repressor; lacI; The lac repressor binds to the lac operator to inhibit transcription in E. coli. This inhibition can be relieved by adding lactose or isopropyl-β-D-thiogalactopyranoside (IPTG).
   3404..3426    +  promoter       SV40 promoter (fragment): SV40 enhancer and early promoter
   3450..3585    +  rep_origin     SV40 ori: SV40 origin of replication
   3605..3739    +  polyA_signal   SV40 poly(A) signal: SV40 polyadenylation signal
   3741..3795    -  CDS            lacI (fragment): lac repressor; lacI; The lac repressor binds to the lac operator to inhibit transcription in E. coli. This inhibition can be relieved by adding lactose or isopropyl-β-D-thiogalactopyranoside (IPTG).
   3978..4566    -  rep_origin     ori: high-copy-number ColE1/pMB1/pBR322/pUC origin of replication
   4737..5597    -  CDS            AmpR: β-lactamase; bla; confers resistance to ampicillin, carbenicillin, and related antibiotics
   5598..5702    -  promoter       AmpR promoter: bla
>Addgene plasmid #72915 | Ac 1.8kb red opsin GFP. | depositor full sequence | sequence record 137557 | Ac 1.8kb red opsin GFP. sequence 5728 bps
GTCGACGATATCTCTAGAGAATTCATCCACCTGTAATGTGATTTTCCTCTTCTCCTACTGCCTTTTGCCT
TATTGGCTTTCCTGGTAAATCAGATCTTCTTATGATATGGCCAAAGTAAAACAACCTCAGTTTAGTCATC
CCGACTTCCAGGGAGAGTTAAGGCTTGGTTGTTTTGTTTTTTTAAAATTAGGACCCATTTATTGGTCTTC
TTAGCAGTACTTTAATTAGACCTTTAAGCTTGCTAATGATTAGCTGCTTGCATCAGCCTTTTTCTACTAA
CTTGCATGTCTTTTGAATGGTATACTGAAGGATGAATCCTAAGGCTGTATGTTATACCAGACCAAATAGG
ATGTAGATCTTGTGTGCTGCGAATAGAGCTTGGAAAAGTAGTTTGTTGTAGTAACAAGGGGCTCTATTTT
GGTTCGGTATCATTACAGCTGCAATTCGTTAAAGGAAACTCTTCCCTTTCTTGCTTATTAACTCTCTTCA
CAATAGTCTTTTTTGCTATTTGTAAAAAAAAACCCAAAAAAACCCCCACCATCTTGGAATGTTACAAGCC
CATGGTGCTAAATCCTCACCACCTCATTTGTGCCTTAACAGCGCACACGATAAGATCATGAGCCAACAAT
TGAACCATGCCAATTGGAAAAGGAAATGTTACAGTTCCACTGAAAATGGATTGGCATCACTCCTGTTGTG
CTAATGAGAAGGATGTGACAGGCATATGACCAGCTGCAGAGGTCTTTCGCTCCCCTCTTGTCTCTTAGCC
AGCTCTGTTTAACTGTGGGACAGAAAAGGTTGAAGCTGCTCTTCAGTTACACAAGTTGAAAGGTGACGTT
TTTCAAAAACCATCTATCCTGTGGCTTGGATTGCTGGCATCAGTCATGAGGCAGTGAACTCTTGAGTGCC
TTGGGCCCTACTTCCTTTCCTTCTTCTCCATGCCACAAGACACACGGGGATCTGGAAGATGGCTCTACAA
CCACACAAGAACTGTTGTCTTTGTGGTGTGGTTTTGCCCTGCCCTGCACATGAGATTCTCAGGAGTGTGC
TTTTTTGTACAGTAACCATTTGACATCCTGTGAATAAGCTCTGGGAGACAATGCCCCTGTGTTCAGCAGA
CATTTCCTCTCTAGGAAGTGTTGATTTGTTTTAAAATGTTTTTGTTGGGCTAGTTTTCGTTAACACCACA
TAGGAGTGGCTATTTTCTGACATATTGACTTATGGTCTTATGGTCTGTGGTGGACTGGAAATCAGGCTTC
GGTGCCAAACTACCATCTCTATAGATAGCGAAACTGGGCTAAAAGGTCCCTTAGCCTATTTAGAAAAATG
GGCCATTAGGAAATTGCAAGGAAGAACCATTCGTGAGAGGGATTAGCTGAGCTCTTTTGACTCTCTAATC
ACCCCTCCGTGCTCATCCCTCACCTGAAGTGTCCAGCAAATACACCAAGGGTGACGCAGGACAAGCATGA
GCCATTCATACTGCTGCAACCAGAGAGAGGGAGCAGGAAAATGAGACAGGGAGGGGGCCAAATCACAGCC
CAATTAAGAGATAAAACGTTTAAGGGCTTTGAGGATCTTGTTCTCCAAGTCAGGGGCTTAATCCGCCTGG
GGGGGTGGGTATAAAAATGGGCAGTGCTCTGGGCCCTGTCACTGACGTTTGGATGGGAGAGACTGAGCGG
TAGAGAGGGAAAGAAGAGAAGAAGAGAGAGAGGAGAGAAAAGGGGGGAGAGAGCGAAACTAGGAAGAGAA
GGAAAGTGAGGGGATAGGAAAGGGGCAAAAAACAACAAGCGCTGGTAGTAGGCGGGAAAGAAGATGGCAG
GGACCGTGACGGAAGCCTGGGATGTGGCAGTATTTGCTGCCCGACGGCGCAATGATGAAGACGACACCAC
AAGGGATAGCGAATTCCCGACGGTACCGCGGGCCCGGGATCCACCGGTCGCCACCATGGTGAGCAAGGGC
GAGGAGCTGTTCACCGGGGTGGTGCCCATCCTGGTCGAGCTGGACGGCGACGTAAACGGCCACAAGTTCA
GCGTGTCCGGCGAGGGCGAGGGCGATGCCACCTACGGCAAGCTGACCCTGAAGTTCATCTGCACCACCGG
CAAGCTGCCCGTGCCCTGGCCCACCCTCGTGACCACCCTGACCTACGGCGTGCAGTGCTTCAGCCGCTAC
CCCGACCACATGAAGCAGCACGACTTCTTCAAGTCCGCCATGCCCGAAGGCTACGTCCAGGAGCGCACCA
TCTTCTTCAAGGACGACGGCAACTACAAGACCCGCGCCGAGGTGAAGTTCGAGGGCGACACCCTGGTGAA
CCGCATCGAGCTGAAGGGCATCGACTTCAAGGAGGACGGCAACATCCTGGGGCACAAGCTGGAGTACAAC
TACAACAGCCACAACGTCTATATCATGGCCGACAAGCAGAAGAACGGCATCAAGGTGAACTTCAAGATCC
GCCACAACATCGAGGACGGCAGCGTGCAGCTCGCCGACCACTACCAGCAGAACACCCCCATCGGCGACGG
CCCCGTGCTGCTGCCCGACAACCACTACCTGAGCACCCAGTCCGCCCTGAGCAAAGACCCCAACGAGAAG
CGCGATCACATGGTCCTGCTGGAGTTCGTGACCGCCGCCGGGATCACTCTCGGCATGGACGAGCTGTACA
AGTAAAGCGGCCGCACTCCTCAGGTGCAGGCTGCCTATCAGAAGGTGGTGGCTGGTGTGGCCAATGCCCT
GGCTCACAAATACCACTGAGATCTTTTTCCCTCTGCCAAAAATTATGGGGACATCATGAAGCCCCTTGAG
CATCTGACTTCTGGCTAATAAAGGAAATTTATTTTCATTGCAATAGTGTGTTGGAATTTTTTGTGTCTCT
CACTCGGAAGGACATATGGGAGGGCAAATCATTTAAAACATCAGAATGAGTATTTGGTTTAGAGTTTGGC
AACATATGCCATATGCTGGCTGCCATGAACAAAGGTGGCTATAAAGAGGTCATCAGTATATGAAACAGCC
CCCTGCTGTCCATTCCTTATTCCATAGAAAAGCCTTGACTTGAGGTTAGATTTTTTTTATATTTTGTTTT
GTGTTATTTTTTTCTTTAACATCCCTAAAATTTTCCTTACATGTTTTACTAGCCAGATTTTTCCTCCTCT
CCTGACTACTCCCAGTCATAGCTGTCCCTCTTCTCTTATGAAGATCCCTCGACCTGCAGCCCAAGCTTGG
CGTAATCATGGTCATAGCTGTTTCCTGTGTGAAATTGTTATCCGCTCACAATTCCACACAACATACGAGC
CGGAAGCATAAAGTGTAAAGCCTGGGGTGCCTAATGAGTGAGCTAACTCACATTAATTGCGTTGCGCTCA
CTGCCCGCTTTCCAGTCGGGAAACCTGTCGTGCCAGCGGATCCGCATCTCAATTAGTCAGCAACCATAGT
CCCGCCCCTAACTCCGCCCATCCCGCCCCTAACTCCGCCCAGTTCCGCCCATTCTCCGCCCCATGGCTGA
CTAATTTTTTTTATTTATGCAGAGGCCGAGGCCGCCTCGGCCTCTGAGCTATTCCAGAAGTAGTGAGGAG
GCTTTTTTGGAGGCCTAGGCTTTTGCAAAAAGCTAACTTGTTTATTGCAGCTTATAATGGTTACAAATAA
AGCAATAGCATCACAAATTTCACAAATAAAGCATTTTTTTCACTGCATTCTAGTTGTGGTTTGTCCAAAC
TCATCAATGTATCTTATCATGTCTGGATCCGCTGCATTAATGAATCGGCCAACGCGCGGGGAGAGGCGGT
TTGCGTATTGGGCGCTCTTCCGCTTCCTCGCTCACTGACTCGCTGCGCTCGGTCGTTCGGCTGCGGCGAG
CGGTATCAGCTCACTCAAAGGCGGTAATACGGTTATCCACAGAATCAGGGGATAACGCAGGAAAGAACAT
GTGAGCAAAAGGCCAGCAAAAGGCCAGGAACCGTAAAAAGGCCGCGTTGCTGGCGTTTTTCCATAGGCTC
CGCCCCCCTGACGAGCATCACAAAAATCGACGCTCAAGTCAGAGGTGGCGAAACCCGACAGGACTATAAA
GATACCAGGCGTTTCCCCCTGGAAGCTCCCTCGTGCGCTCTCCTGTTCCGACCCTGCCGCTTACCGGATA
CCTGTCCGCCTTTCTCCCTTCGGGAAGCGTGGCGCTTTCTCAATGCTCACGCTGTAGGTATCTCAGTTCG
GTGTAGGTCGTTCGCTCCAAGCTGGGCTGTGTGCACGAACCCCCCGTTCAGCCCGACCGCTGCGCCTTAT
CCGGTAACTATCGTCTTGAGTCCAACCCGGTAAGACACGACTTATCGCCACTGGCAGCAGCCACTGGTAA
CAGGATTAGCAGAGCGAGGTATGTAGGCGGTGCTACAGAGTTCTTGAAGTGGTGGCCTAACTACGGCTAC
ACTAGAAGGACAGTATTTGGTATCTGCGCTCTGCTGAAGCCAGTTACCTTCGGAAAAAGAGTTGGTAGCT
CTTGATCCGGCAAACAAACCACCGCTGGTAGCGGTGGTTTTTTTGTTTGCAAGCAGCAGATTACGCGCAG
AAAAAAAGGATCTCAAGAAGATCCTTTGATCTTTTCTACGGGGTCTGACGCTCAGTGGAACGAAAACTCA
CGTTAAGGGATTTTGGTCATGAGATTATCAAAAAGGATCTTCACCTAGATCCTTTTAAATTAAAAATGAA
GTTTTAAATCAATCTAAAGTATATATGAGTAAACTTGGTCTGACAGTTACCAATGCTTAATCAGTGAGGC
ACCTATCTCAGCGATCTGTCTATTTCGTTCATCCATAGTTGCCTGACTCCCCGTCGTGTAGATAACTACG
ATACGGGAGGGCTTACCATCTGGCCCCAGTGCTGCAATGATACCGCGAGACCCACGCTCACCGGCTCCAG
ATTTATCAGCAATAAACCAGCCAGCCGGAAGGGCCGAGCGCAGAAGTGGTCCTGCAACTTTATCCGCCTC
CATCCAGTCTATTAATTGTTGCCGGGAAGCTAGAGTAAGTAGTTCGCCAGTTAATAGTTTGCGCAACGTT
GTTGCCATTGCTACAGGCATCGTGGTGTCACGCTCGTCGTTTGGTATGGCTTCATTCAGCTCCGGTTCCC
AACGATCAAGGCGAGTTACATGATCCCCCATGTTGTGCAAAAAAGCGGTTAGCTCCTTCGGTCCTCCGAT
CGTTGTCAGAAGTAAGTTGGCCGCAGTGTTATCACTCATGGTTATGGCAGCACTGCATAATTCTCTTACT
GTCATGCCATCCGTAAGATGCTTTTCTGTGACTGGTGAGTACTCAACCAAGTCATTCTGAGAATAGTGTA
TGCGGCGACCGAGTTGCTCTTGCCCGGCGTCAATACGGGATAATACCGCGCCACATAGCAGAACTTTAAA
AGTGCTCATCATTGGAAAACGTTCTTCGGGGCGAAAACTCTCAAGGATCTTACCGCTGTTGAGATCCAGT
TCGATGTAACCCACTCGTGCACCCAACTGATCTTCAGCATCTTTTACTTTCACCAGCGTTTCTGGGTGAG
CAAAAACAGGAAGGCAAAATGCCGCAAAAAAGGGAATAAGGGCGACACGGAAATGTTGAATACTCATACT
CTTCCTTTTTCAATATTATTGAAGCATTTATCAGGGTTATTGTCTCATGAGCGGATACATATTTGAATGT
ATTTAGAAAAATAAACAAATAGGGGTTCCGCGCACATTTCCCCGAAAAGTGCCACCTG
