>Addgene plasmid #72915 | Ac 1.8kb red opsin GFP. | addgene partial sequence | sequence record 135947 | EGFP-N 5'-CGTCGCCGTCCAGCTCGACCAG-3'
TTGCTCACCATGGTGGCGACCGGTGGATCCCGGGCCCGCGGTACCGTCGGGAATTCGCTATCCCTTGTGG
TGTCGTCTTCATCATTGCGCCGTCGGGCAGCAAATACTGCCACATCCCAGGCTTCCGTCACGGTCCCTGC
CATCTTCTTTCCCGCCTACTACCAGCGCTTGTTGTTTTTTGCCCCTTTCCTATCCCCTCACTTTCCTTCT
CTTCCTAGTTTCGCTCTCTCCCCCCTTTTCTCTCCTCTCTCTCTTCTTCTCTTCTTTCCCTCTCTACCGC
TCAGTCTCTCCCATCCAAACGTCAGTGACAGGGCCCAGAGCACTGCCCATTTTTATACCCACCCCCCCAG
GCGGATTAAGCCCCTGACTTGGAGAACAAGATCCTCAAAGCCCTTAAACGTTTTATCTCTTAATTGGGCT
GTGATTTGGCCCCCTCCCTGTCTCATTTTCCTGCTCCCTCTCTCTGGTTGCAGCAGTATGAATGGCTCAT
GCTTGTCCTGCGTCACCCTTGGTGTATTTGCTGGACACTTCAGGTGAGGGATGAGCACGGAGGGGTGATT
AGAGAGTCAAAAGAGCTCAGCTAATCCCTCTCACGAATGGTTCTTCCTTGCAATTTCCTAATGGCCCATT
TTTCTAAATAGGCTAAGGGACCTTTTAGCCCAGTTTCGCTATCTATAGAGATGGTAGTTTGGCACCGAAG
CCTGATTTCCAGTCCACCACAGACCATAAGACCATAAGTCAATATGTCAGAA
