>Addgene plasmid #72915 | Ac 1.8kb red opsin GFP. | addgene partial sequence | sequence record 135948 | pQE-Fwd 5'-CCCGAAAAGTGCCACCTG-3'
ATGTGATTTTCCTCTTCTCCTACTGCCTTTTGCCTTATTGGCTTTCCTGGTAAATCAGATCTTCTTATGA
TATGGCCAAAGTAAAACAACCTCAGTTTAGTCATCCCGACTTCCAGGGAGAGTTAAGGCTTGGTTGTTTT
GTTTTTTTAAAATTAGGACCCATTTATTGGTCTTCTTAGCAGTACTTTAATTAGACCTTTAAGCTTGCTA
ATGATTAGCTGCTTGCATCAGCCTTTTTCTACTAACTTGCATGTCTTTTGAATGGTATACTGAAGGATGA
ATCCTAAGGCTGTATGTTATACCAGACCAAATAGGATGTAGATCTTGTGTGCTGCGAATAGAGCTTGGAA
AAGTAGTTTGTTGTAGTAACAAGGGGCTCTATTTTGGTTCGGTATCATTACAGCTGCAATTCGTTAAAGG
AAACTCTTCCCTTTCTTGCTTATTAACTCTCTTCACAATAGTCTTTTTTGCTATTTGTAAAAAAAAACCC
AAAAAAACCCCCACCATCTTGGAATGTTACAAGCCCATGGTGCTAAATCCTCACCACCTCATTTGTGCCT
TAACAGCGCACACGATAAGATCATGAGCCAACAATTGAACCATGCCAATTGGAAAAGGAAATGTTACAGT
TCCACTGAAAATGGATTGGCATCACTCCTGTTGTGCTAATGAGAAGGATGTGACAGGCATATGACCAGCT
GCAGAGGTCTTTCGCTCCCCTCTTGTCTCTTAGCCAGCTCTGTTTAACTGTGGGACAGAAAAGGTTGAAG
CTGCTCTTCAGTTACACAAGTTGAAAGGTGACG
